>Addgene plasmid #52116 | pIGneo | depositor full sequence | sequence record 206319 | pIGneo sequence 6766 bps
TCAATATTGGCCATTAGCCATATTATTCATTGGTTATATAGCATAAATCAATATTGGCTATTGGCCATTG
CATACGTTGTATCTATATCATAATATGTACATTTATATTGGCTCATGTCCAATATGACCGCCATGTTGGC
ATTGATTATTGACTAGTTATTAATAGTAATCAATTACGGGGTCATTAGTTCATAGCCCATATATGGAGTT
CCGCGTTACATAACTTACGGTAAATGGCCCGCCTGGCTGACCGCCCAACGACCCCCGCCCATTGACGTCA
ATAATGACGTATGTTCCCATAGTAACGCCAATAGGGACTTTCCATTGACGTCAATGGGTGGAGTATTTAC
GGTAAACTGCCCACTTGGCAGTACATCAAGTGTATCATATGCCAAGTCCGCCCCCTATTGACGTCAATGA
CGGTAAATGGCCCGCCTGGCATTATGCCCAGTACATGACCTTACGGGACTTTCCTACTTGGCAGTACATC
TACGTATTAGTCATCGCTATTACCATGGTGATGCGGTTTTGGCAGTACACCAATGGGCGTGGATAGCGGT
TTGACTCACGGGGATTTCCAAGTCTCCACCCCATTGACGTCAATGGGAGTTTGTTTTGGCACCAAAATCA
ACGGGACTTTCCAAAATGTCGTAACAACTGCGATCGCCCGCCCCGTTGACGCAAATGGGCGGTAGGCGTG
TACGGTGGGAGGTCTATATAAGCAGAGCTCGTTTAGTGAACCGTCAGATCACTAGAAGCTTTATTGCGGT
AGTTTATCACAGTTAAATTGCTAACGCAGTCAGTGCTTCTGACACAACAGTCTCGAACTTAAGCTGCAGT
GACTCTCTTAAGGTAGCCTTGCAGAAGTTGGTCGTGAGGCACTGGGCAGGTAAGTATCAAGGTTACAAGA
CAGGTTTAAGGAGACCAATAGAAACTGGGCTTGTCGAGACAGAGAAGACTCTTGCGTTTCTGATAGGCAC
CTATTGGTCTTACTGACATCCACTTTGCCTTTCTCTCCACAGGTGTCCACTCCCAGTTCAATTACAGCTC
TTAAGGCTAGAGTACTTAATACGACTCACTATAGGCTAGCCTCGAGAATTCACGCGTGGTACCTCTAGAG
TCGAGCGGGATCAATTCCGCCCCCCCCCTAACGTTACTGGCCGAAGCCGCTTGGAATAAGGCCGGTGTGC
GTTTGTCTATATGTTATTTTCCACCATATTGCCGTCTTTTGGCAATGTGAGGGCCCGGAAACCTGGCCCT
GTCTTCTTGACGAGCATTCCTAGGGGTCTTTCCCCTCTCGCCAAAGGAATGCAAGGTCTGTTGAATGTCG
TGAAGGAAGCAGTTCCTCTGGAAGCTTCTTGAAGACAAACAACGTCTGTAGCGACCCTTTGCAGGCAGCG
GAACCCCCCACCTGGCGACAGGTGCCTCTGCGGCCAAAAGCCACGTGTATAAGATACACCTGCAAAGGCG
GCACAACCCCAGTGCCACGTTGTGAGTTGGATAGTTGTGGAAAGAGTCAAATGGCTCTCCTCAAGCGTAT
TCAACAAGGGGCTGAAGGATGCCCAGAAGGTACCCCATTGTATGGGATCTGATCTGGGGCCTCGGTGCAC
ATGCTTTACATGTGTTTAGTCGAGGTTAAAAAAACGTCTAGGCCCCCCGAACCACGGGGACGTGGTTTTC
CTTTGAAAAACACGATAATACCATGGTGAGCAAGGGCGAGGAGCTGTTCACCGGGGTGGTGCCCATCCTG
GTCGAGCTGGACGGCGACGTAAACGGCCACAAGTTCAGCGTGTCCGGCGAGGGCGAGGGCGATGCCACCT
ACGGCAAGCTGACCCTGAAGTTCATCTGCACCACCGGCAAGCTGCCCGTGCCCTGGCCCACCCTCGTGAC
CACCCTGACCTACGGCGTGCAGTGCTTCAGCCGCTACCCCGACCACATGAAGCAGCACGACTTCTTCAAG
TCCGCCATGCCCGAAGGCTACGTCCAGGAGCGCACCATCTTCTTCAAGGACGACGGCAACTACAAGACCC
GCGCCGAGGTGAAGTTCGAGGGCGACACCCTGGTGAACCGCATCGAGCTGAAGGGCATCGACTTCAAGGA
GGACGGCAACATCCTGGGGCACAAGCTGGAGTACAACTACAACAGCCACAACGTCTATATCATGGCCGAC
AAGCAGAAGAACGGCATCAAGGTGAACTTCAAGATCCGCCACAACATCGAGGACGGCAGCGTGCAGCTCG
CCGACCACTACCAGCAGAACACCCCCATCGGCGACGGCCCCGTGCTGCTGCCCGACAACCACTACCTGAG
CACCCAGTCCGCCCTGAGCAAAGACCCCAACGAGAAGCGCGATCACATGGTCCTGCTGGAGTTCGTGACC
GCCGCCGGGATCACTCTCGGCATGGACGAGCTGTACAAGTAAAGCGGCCGCTTCCCTTTAGTGAGGGTTA
ATGCTTCGAGCAGACATGATAAGATACATTGATGAGTTTGGACAAACCACAACTAGAATGCAGTGAAAAA
AATGCTTTATTTGTGAAATTTGTGATGCTATTGCTTTATTTGTAACCATTATAAGCTGCAATAAACAAGT
TAACAACAACAATTGCATTCATTTTATGTTTCAGGTTCAGGGGGAGATGTGGGAGGTTTTTTAAAGCAAG
TAAAACCTCTACAAATGTGGTAAAATCCGATAAGGATCGATCCGGGCTGGCGTAATAGCGAAGAGGCCCG
CACCGATCGCCCTTCCCAACAGTTGCGCAGCCTGAATGGCGAATGG
[124 nt withheld, positions 2777-2900]
C
[91 nt withheld, positions 2902-2992]
A
[49 nt withheld, positions 2994-3042]
CCTTTGACGTTGGAGTCCACGTTCTTT
[37 nt withheld, positions 3070-3106]
ACCCTATCTCGGTCTATTCTTTTGATTTATAAGGGATTTTGCCGATTTCGGCCTATTGGTTAAAAAATGA
GCTGATTTAACAAAAATTTAACGCGAATTTTAACAAAATATTAACGCTTACAATTTCCTGATGCGGTATT
TTCTCCTTACGCATCTGTGCGGTATTTCACACCGCATACGCGGATCTGCGCAGCACCATGGCCTGAAATA
ACCTCTGAAAGAGGAACTTGGTTAGGTACCTTCTGAGGCGGAAAGAACCAGCTGTGGAATGTGTGTCAGT
TAGGGTGTGGAAAGTCCCCAGGCTCCCCAGCAGGCAGAAGTATGCAAAGCATGCATCTCAATTAGTCAGC
AACCAGGTGTGGAAAGTCCCCAGGCTCCCCAGCAGGCAGAAGTATGCAAAGCATGCATCTCAATTAGTCA
GCAACCATAGTCCCGCCCCTAACTCCGCCCATCCCGCCCCTAACTCCGCCCAGTTCCGCCCATTCTCCGC
CCCATGGCTGACTAATTTTTTTTATTTATGCAGAGGCCGAGGCCGCCTCGGCCTCTGAGCTATTCCAGAA
GTAGTGAGGAGGCTTTTTTGGAGGCCTAGGCTTTTGCAAAAAGCTTGATTCTTCTGACACAACAGTCTCG
AACTTAAGGCTAGAGCCACCATGATTGAACAAGATGGATTGCACGCAGGTTCTCCGGCCGCTTGGGTGGA
GAGGCTATTCGGCTATGACTGGGCACAACAGACAATCGGCTGCTCTGATGCCGCCGTGTTCCGGCTGTCA
GCGCAGGGGCGCCCGGTTCTTTTTGTCAAGACCGACCTGTCCGGTGCCCTGAATGAACTGCAGGACGAGG
CAGCGCGGCTATCGTGGCTGGCCACGACGGGCGTTCCTTGCGCAGCTGTGCTCGACGTTGTCACTGAAGC
GGGAAGGGACTGGCTGCTATTGGGCGAAGTGCCGGGGCAGGATCTCCTGTCATCTCACCTTGCTCCTGCC
GAGAAAGTATCCATCATGGCTGATGCAATGCGGCGGCTGCATACGCTTGATCCGGCTACCTGCCCATTCG
ACCACCAAGCGAAACATCGCATCGAGCGAGCACGTACTCGGATGGAAGCCGGTCTTGTCGATCAGGATGA
TCTGGACGAAGAGCATCAGGGGCTCGCGCCAGCCGAACTGTTCGCCAGGCTCAAGGCGCGCATGCCCGAC
GGCGAGGATCTCGTCGTGACCCATGGCGATGCCTGCTTGCCGAATATCATGGTGGAAAATGGCCGCTTTT
CTGGATTCATCGACTGTGGCCGGCTGGGTGTGGCGGACCGCTATCAGGACATAGCGTTGGCTACCCGTGA
TATTGCTGAAGAGCTTGGCGGCGAATGGGCTGACCGCTTCCTCGTGCTTTACGGTATCGCCGCTCCCGAT
TCGCAGCGCATCGCCTTCTATCGCCTTCTTGACGAGTTCTTCTGAGCGGGACTCTGGGGTTCGAAATGAC
CGACCAAGCGACGCCCAACCTGCCATCACGATGGCCGCAATAAAATATCTTTATTTTCATTACATCTGTG
TGTTGGTTTTTTGTGTGAATCGATAGCGATAAGGATCCGCGTATGGTGCACTCTCAGTACAATCTGCTCT
GATGCCGCATAGTTAAGCCAGCCCCGACACCCGCCAACACCCGCTGACGCGCCCTGACGGGCTTGTCTGC
TCCCGGCATCCGCTTACAGACAAGCTGTGACCGTCTCCGGGAGCTGCATGTGTCAGAGGTTTTCACCGTC
ATCACCGAAACGCGCGAGACGAAAGGGCCTCGTGATACGCCTATTTTTATAGGTTAATGTCATGATAATA
ATGGTTTCTTAGACGTCAGGTGGCACTTTTCGGGGAAATGTGCGCGGAACCCCTATTTGTTTATTTTTCT
AAATACATTCAAATATGTATCCGCTCATGAGACAATAACCCTGATAAATGCTTCAATAATATTGAAAAAG
GAAGAGTATGAGTATTCAACATTTCCGTGTCGCCCTTATTCCCTTTTTTGCGGCATTTTGCCTTCCTGTT
TTTGCTCACCCAGAAACGCTGGTGAAAGTAAAAGATGCTGAAGATCAGTTGGGTGCACGAGTGGGTTACA
TCGAACTGGATCTCAACAGCGGTAAGATCCTTGAGAGTTTTCGCCCCGAAGAACGTTTTCCAATGATGAG
CACTTTTAAAGTTCTGCTATGTGGCGCGGTATTATCCCGTATTGACGCCGGGCAAGAGCAACTCGGTCGC
CGCATACACTATTCTCAGAATGACTTGGTTGAGTACTCACCAGTCACAGAAAAGCATCTTACGGATGGCA
TGACAGTAAGAGAATTATGCAGTGCTGCCATAACCATGAGTGATAACACTGCGGCCAACTTACTTCTGAC
AACGATCGGAGGACCGAAGGAGCTAACCGCTTTTTTGCACAACATGGGGGATCATGTAACTCGCCTTGAT
CGTTGGGAACCGGAGCTGAATGAAGCCATACCAAACGACGAGCGTGACACCACGATGCCTGTAGCAATGG
CAACAACGTTGCGCAAACTATTAACTGGCGAACTACTTACTCTAGCTTCCCGGCAACAATTAATAGACTG
GATGGAGGCGGATAAAGTTGCAGGACCACTTCTGCGCTCGGCCCTTCCGGCTGGCTGGTTTATTGCTGAT
AAATCTGGAGCCGGTGAGCGTGGGTCTCGCGGTATCATTGCAGCACTGGGGCCAGATGGTAAGCCCTCCC
GTATCGTAGTTATCTACACGACGGGGAGTCAGGCAACTATGGATGAACGAAATAGACAGATCGCTGAGAT
AGGTGCCTCACTGATTAAGCATTGGTAACTGTCAGACCAAGTTTACTCATATATACTTTAGATTGATTTA
AAACTTCATTTTTAATTTAAAAGGATCTAGGTGAAGATCCTTTTTGATAATCTCATGACCAAAATCCCTT
AACGTGAGTTTTCGTTCCACTGAGCGTCAGACCCCGTAGAAAAGATCAAAGGATCTTCTTGAGATCCTTT
TTTTCTGCGCGTAATCTGCTGCTTGCAAACAAAAAAACCACCGCTACCAGCGGTGGTTTGTTTGCCGGAT
CAAGAGCTACCAACTCTTTTTCCGAAGGTAACTGGCTTCAGCAGAGCGCAGATACCAAATACTGTTCTTC
TAGTGTAGCCGTAGTTAGGCCACCACTTCAAGAACTCTGTAGCACCGCCTACATACCTCGCTCTGCTAAT
CCTGTTACCAGTGGCTGCTGCCAGTGGCGATAAGTCGTGTCTTACCGGGTTGGACTCAAGACGATAGTTA
CCGGATAAGGCGCAGCGGTCGGGCTGAACGGGGGGTTCGTGCACACAGCCCAGCTTGGAGCGAACGACCT
ACACCGAACTGAGATACCTACAGCGTGAGCTATGAGAAAGCGCCACGCTTCCCGAAGGGAGAAAGGCGGA
CAGGTATCCGGTAAGCGGCAGGGTCGGAACAGGAGAGCGCACGAGGGAGCTTCCAGGGGGAAACGCCTGG
TATCTTTATAGTCCTGTCGGGTTTCGCCACCTCTGACTTGAGCGTCGATTTTTGTGATGCTCGTCAGGGG
GGCGGAGCCTATGGAAAAACGCCAGCAACGCGGCCTTTTTACGGTTCCTGGCCTTTTGCTGGCCTTTTGC
TCACATGGCTCGACAGATCT
Features (pLannotate 1.2.2; 20 found; start..end, strand, type, name):
    140..517     +  enhancer       CMV enhancer: human cytomegalovirus immediate early enhancer
    518..729     +  promoter       CMV promoter: human cytomegalovirus (CMV) immediate early promoter
    890..1022    +  intron         chimeric intron: chimera between introns from human β-globin and immunoglobulin heavy chain genes
   1067..1085    +  promoter       T7 promoter: promoter for bacteriophage T7 RNA polymerase
   1140..1700    +  misc_feature   IRES: internal ribosome entry site (IRES) of the encephalomyocarditis virus (EMCV)
   1703..2422    +  CDS            EGFP: the original enhanced GFP (Yang et al., 1996) mammalian codon-optimized
   2435..2452    -  promoter       T3 promoter (fragment): promoter for bacteriophage T3 RNA polymerase
   2470..2591    -  polyA_signal   SV40 poly(A) signal: SV40 polyadenylation signal
   2614..2682    -  CDS            large T antigen (fragment): large T antigen from SV40 (simian virus 40)
   2706..2773    +  CDS            lacZα (fragment): LacZα fragment of β-galactosidase; lacZ fragment
   2777..3205    +  rep_origin     f1 ori (sequence partly withheld): f1 bacteriophage origin of replication; arrow indicates direction of (+) strand synthesis
   3233..3284    -  misc_feature   bom (fragment): basis of mobility region from pBR322
   3349..3706    +  promoter       SV40 promoter: SV40 enhancer and early promoter
   3757..4548    +  CDS            neo: KKA2_KLEPN - Also known as kan, nptII. Experimental evidence at protein level: Swiss-Prot protein existence level 1. Resistance to kanamycin, neomycin, paromomycin, ribostamycin, butirosin and gentamicin B. From Klebsiella pneumoniae.
   4615..4663    +  polyA_signal   poly(A) signal: synthetic polyadenylation signal
   4683..4737    -  misc_feature   bom (fragment): basis of mobility region from pBR322
   4839..4874    -  CDS            rop (fragment): Rop protein, which maintains plasmids at low copy number; rop
   4969..5073    +  promoter       AmpR promoter: bla
   5074..5934    +  CDS            AmpR: β-lactamase; bla; confers resistance to ampicillin, carbenicillin, and related antibiotics
   6105..6693    +  rep_origin     ori: high-copy-number ColE1/pMB1/pBR322/pUC origin of replication
