[The description below was written by a language model from this plasmid's Addgene catalogue record and pLannotate feature annotations shown in this document.]
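Description:
pIGneo is an empty mammalian expression backbone derived from Promega's pCI-neo, modified to carry an IRES-EGFP cassette so that an inserted gene is expressed bicistronically with a fluorescent reporter. It is about 6.8 kb. In bacteria it is propagated as a high-copy plasmid through a ColE1/pUC-type origin under ampicillin selection (β-lactamase driven by its own promoter). An f1 phage origin is also present, which in principle permits single-stranded DNA production.

The expression unit begins with the human cytomegalovirus immediate-early enhancer and promoter, followed by a chimeric β-globin/immunoglobulin heavy chain intron that typically improves transcript processing and expression. A T7 promoter sits just upstream of the cloning region, and a partial T3 promoter lies on the far side of the cassette. A gene of interest is inserted by restriction cloning between the T7 promoter and the encephalomyocarditis virus IRES. The resulting single transcript yields the inserted protein by cap-dependent translation and EGFP by internal ribosome entry, so the two are made as separate, unfused proteins. An SV40 polyadenylation signal follows EGFP, although the automated annotation places it on the reverse strand.

A separate cassette, consisting of the SV40 enhancer/early promoter, the neomycin phosphotransferase gene and a synthetic poly(A) signal, allows G418 selection of stably transfected mammalian cells. The vector is suited to transient or stable expression where green fluorescence serves to identify or sort transfected cells and as a proxy for transgene expression. The record specifies no insert, as expected for an empty backbone.
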