Addgene plasmid #52116: pIGneo
Purpose: (Empty Backbone) a bicistronic IRES-GFP containing vector for mammalian expression (CMV promoter)
Depositing lab: Dario Vignali. Depositing organization: St. Jude Children's Research Hospital.
Backbone
  Vector backbone: pCI-neo
  Backbone manufacturer: Promega
  Backbone size (bp): 6765
  Vector type: Mammalian Expression
  Promoter: CMV
  Selectable markers: Neomycin (select with G418)
  Tag / fusion protein: IRES-EGFP (C terminal on backbone)
Growth in bacteria
  Bacterial resistance: Ampicillin, 100 μg/mL
  Growth temperature: 37°C
  Growth strain: DH5alpha
  Copy number: High Copy
Gene/Insert
  Cloning method: Restriction Enzyme
  Sequencing primers: 5′ CMV-F
Terms and licenses: Academic/Nonprofit Terms; Industry Terms: Not Available to Industry
How to cite: pIGneo was a gift from Dario Vignali (Addgene plasmid # 52116 ; http://n2t.net/addgene:52116 ; RRID:Addgene_52116)
