>Addgene plasmid #52116 | pIGneo | addgene partial sequence | sequence record 81881 | chim-int-F 5'-TCTTACTGACATCCACTTTGCC-3'
CAGCTCTTAAGGCTAGAGTACTTAATACGACTCACTATAGGCTAGCCTCGAGAATTCACGCGTGGTACCT
CTAGAGTCGAGCGGGATCAATTCCGCCCCCCCCCTAACGTTACTGGCCGAAGCCGCTTGGAATAAGGCCG
GTGTGCGTTTGTCTATATGTTATTTTCCACCATATTGCCGTCTTTTGGCAATGTGAGGGCCCGGAAACCT
GGCCCTGTCTTCTTGACGAGCATTCCTAGGGGTCTTTCCCCTCTCGCCAAAGGAATGCAAGGTCTGTTGA
ATGTCGTGAAGGAAGCAGTTCCTCTGGAAGCTTCTTGAAGACAAACAACGTCTGTAGCGACCCTTTGCAG
GCAGCGGAACCCCCCACCTGGCGACAGGTGCCTCTGCGGCCAAAAGCCACGTGTATAAGATACACCTGCA
AAGGCGGCACAACCCCAGTGCCACGTTGTGAGTTGGATAGTTGTGGAAAGAGTCAAATGGCTCTCCTCAA
GCGTATTCAACAAGGGGCTGAAGGATGCCCAGAAGGTACCCCATTGTATGGGATCTGATCTGGGGCCTCG
GTGCACATGCTTTACATGTGTTTAGTCGAGGTTAAAAAAACGTCTAGGCCCCCCGAACCACGGGGACGTG
GTTTTCCTTTGAAAAACACGATAATACCATGGTGAGCAAGGGCGAGGAGCTGTTCACCGGGGTGGTGCCC
ATCCTGGTCGAGCTGGACGGCGACGTAAACGGCCACAAGTTCAGCGTGTCCGGCGAGGGCGAGGGCGATG
CCACCTACGGCAAGCTGACCCTGAAGTTCATCTGCACCACCGGCAAGCTGCCCGTGCCCTGGCCCACCCT
CGTGACCACCCTGACCTACGGCGTGCAGTGCTTCAGCCGCTACCCCGACCACATGAAGCAGCACGACTTC
TT
