>Addgene plasmid #52116 | pIGneo | addgene partial sequence | sequence record 81898 | IRES-F 5'-TGGCTCTCCTCAAGCGTATT-3'
CATTGTATGGGATCTGATCTGGGGCCTCGGTGCACATGCTTTACATGTGTTTAGTCGAGGTTAAAAAAAC
GTCTAGGCCCCCCGAACCACGGGGACGTGGTTTTCCTTTGAAAAACACGATAATACCATGGTGAGCAAGG
GCGAGGAGCTGTTCACCGGGGTGGTGCCCATCCTGGTCGAGCTGGACGGCGACGTAAACGGCCACAAGTT
CAGCGTGTCCGGCGAGGGCGAGGGCGATGCCACCTACGGCAAGCTGACCCTGAAGTTCATCTGCACCACC
GGCAAGCTGCCCGTGCCCTGGCCCACCCTCGTGACCACCCTGACCTACGGCGTGCAGTGCTTCAGCCGCT
ACCCCGACCACATGAAGCAGCACGACTTCTTCAAGTCCGCCATGCCCGAAGGCTACGTCCAGGAGCGCAC
CATCTTCTTCAAGGACGACGGCAACTACAAGACCCGCGCCGAGGTGAAGTTCGAGGGCGACACCCTGGTG
AACCGCATCGAGCTGAAGGGCATCGACTTCAAGGAGGACGGCAACATCCTGGGGCACAAGCTGGAGTACA
ACTACAACAGCCACAACGTCTATATCATGGCCGACAAGCAGAAGAACGGCATCAAGGTGAACTTCAAGAT
CCGCCACAACATCGAGGACGGCAGCGTGCAGCTCGCCGACCACTACCAGCAGAACACCCCCATCGGCGAC
GGCCCCGTGCTGCTGCCCGACAACCACTACCTGAGCACCCAGTCCGCCCTGAGCAAAGACCCCAACGAGA
AGCGCGATCACATGGTCCTGCTGGAGTTCGTGACCGCCGCCGGGATCACTCTCGGCATGGACGAGCTGTA
CAAGTAAAGCGGCCGCTTCCCTTTAGTGAGGGTTAATGCTTCGAGCAGACATGATAAGATACATTGATGA
GTTTGGACAAACCACAACTAGAATGCAGTGAAA
